Addgene plasmid #121850: IZ401: pMVP/Lenti/Neo-DEST
Purpose: (Empty Backbone) pMVP destination vector, empty Lentivirus vector backbone w/ Neo selection cassette
Depositing lab: Christopher Newgard. Depositing organization: Duke University. Publication: Creation of versatile cloning platforms for transgene expression and dCas9-based epigenome editing. Haldeman JM, Conway AE, Arlotto ME, Slentz DH, Muoio DM, Becker TC, Newgard CB. Nucleic Acids Res. 2018 Dec 27. pii: 5264291. doi: 10.1093/nar/gky1286. PubMed 30590691.
Backbone
  Vector backbone: IY601
  Backbone manufacturer: Newgard Lab
  Backbone size (bp): 7007
  Vector type: Lentiviral ; pMVP Gateway Destination Vector
  Selectable markers: Neomycin (select with G418)
Growth in bacteria
  Bacterial resistance: Chloramphenicol and Ampicillin, 25 & 100 μg/mL
  Growth temperature: 37°C
  Growth strain: ccdB Survival
  Copy number: High Copy
Gene/Insert
  Gene/Insert name: Gateway selection cassette (ccdb gene + Chlor resistance gene)
  Species: Synthetic
  Insert size (bp): 1455
  Cloning method: Gibson Cloning
Terms and licenses: Academic/Nonprofit Terms; Industry Terms: Not Available to Industry
Depositor comments: 3rd generation lentivirus vector
How to cite: IZ401: pMVP/Lenti/Neo-DEST was a gift from Christopher Newgard (Addgene plasmid # 121850 ; http://n2t.net/addgene:121850 ; RRID:Addgene_121850)
