[The description below was written by a language model from this plasmid's Addgene catalogue record and pLannotate feature annotations shown in this document.]
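Description:
IZ401: pMVP/Lenti/Neo-DEST is an empty third-generation lentiviral Gateway destination vector from the pMVP modular cloning platform, built on the IY601 backbone. It is propagated in E. coli through a high-copy ColE1/pUC-type origin with ampicillin resistance. The plasmid also carries an f1 origin and remnants of a lac/lacZα cloning region flanked by T3 and T7 promoters. Because the Gateway cassette encodes the CcdB gyrase toxin, the unrecombined plasmid has to be maintained in a ccdB-tolerant strain, with chloramphenicol added to retain the cassette.

The viral portion follows the standard third-generation design. An RSV promoter replaces the U3 region of the truncated 5' LTR, so genomic RNA is transcribed independently of Tat. It is followed by the HIV-1 Ψ packaging signal with a gag fragment, the Rev response element for Rev-dependent nuclear export, and the cPPT/CTS. At the other end, a ΔU3 self-inactivating 3' LTR is followed by an SV40 polyadenylation signal and SV40 origin. Downstream of the cPPT sits the attR1–attR2 cassette containing the chloramphenicol resistance gene and ccdB. An LR recombination replaces this cassette with elements from entry clones, and ccdB counterselects against unrecombined plasmid.

No mammalian promoter is annotated upstream of attR1, so the promoter driving the transgene appears to be supplied through the recombined entry modules, though the record does not say this explicitly. Immediately after attR2, an SV40 enhancer/early promoter drives neo, allowing G418 selection of transduced mammalian cells. The vector is intended for assembling custom lentiviral expression constructs, the source publication covering both transgene expression and dCas9-based epigenome editing.
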