Features (pLannotate 1.2.2; 31 found; start..end, strand, type, name):
      3..229     +  promoter       RSV promoter: Rous sarcoma virus enhancer/promoter
    230..410     +  LTR            5' LTR (truncated): truncated 5' long terminal repeat (LTR) from HIV-1
    457..582     +  misc_feature   HIV-1 Ψ: packaging signal of human immunodeficiency virus type 1
    566..929     +  CDS            HIV-1 gag (fragment): gag protein from human immunodeficiency virus 1; gag
   1075..1308    +  misc_feature   RRE: The Rev response element (RRE) of HIV-1 allows for Rev-dependent mRNA export from the nucleus to the cytoplasm.
   1685..1785    +  CDS            Rev (fragment): human immunodeficiency virus 1 (HIV-1) Rev protein; rev; enhances nuclear export of unspliced and incompletely spliced viral mRNAs
   1804..1921    +  misc_feature   cPPT/CTS: central polypurine tract and central termination sequence of HIV-1
   1981..2105    +  protein_bind   attR1: mutant version of attR; recombination site for the Gateway® LR reaction LR Clonase™
   2130..2160    +  promoter       lac UV5 promoter: E. coli lac promoter with an "up" mutation
   2184..2213    +  promoter       cat promoter (fragment): promoter of the E. coli cat gene encoding chloramphenicol acetyltransferase
   2214..2873    +  CDS            CmR: chloramphenicol acetyltransferase; cat; confers resistance to chloramphenicol
   3052..3210    +  CDS            ccdA (fragment): CCDA_ECO57 - Also known as H, letA. Experimental evidence at protein level: Swiss-Prot protein existence level 1. Antitoxin component of a type II toxin-antitoxin (TA) system which inhibits the post-segregational killing (PSK) of plasmid-free cells, also referred to as a plasmid addiction system. Binds to and blocks the activity of CcdB; will also remove bound CcdB protein from the CcdB-GyrA complex by forming a CcdA-CcdB complex, a process termed rejuvenation. Functions as a transcriptional corepressor for the ccdAB operon, repression also requires CcdB (By similarity). From Escherichia coli
   3215..3517    +  CDS            ccdB: CCDB_ECOLI - Also known as G, letB, letD. Experimental evidence at protein level: Swiss-Prot protein existence level 1. Toxic component of a type II toxin-antitoxin (TA) system, functioning in plasmid maintainence. Responsible for the post- segregational killing (PSK) of plasmid-free cells, also referred to as a plasmid addiction system. Half-life of over 2 hours. Cell killing by CcdB is accompanied by filamentation, defects in chromosome and plasmid segregation, defects in cell division, formation of anucleate cells, decreased DNA synthesis and plasmid loss. Interferes with the activity of DN
   3561..3685    -  protein_bind   attR2: mutant version of attR; recombination site for the Gateway® LR reaction LR Clonase™
   3737..4053    +  promoter       SV40 promoter: SV40 enhancer and early promoter
   4102..4893    +  CDS            neo: KKA2_KLEPN - Also known as kan, nptII. Experimental evidence at protein level: Swiss-Prot protein existence level 1. Resistance to kanamycin, neomycin, paromomycin, ribostamycin, butirosin and gentamicin B. From Klebsiella pneumoniae.
   4913..4981    +  CDS            nef (fragment): NEF_HV1Z2 - Experimental evidence at protein level: Swiss-Prot protein existence level 1. Extracellular Nef protein targets CD4(+) T-lymphocytes for apoptosis by interacting with CXCR4 surface receptors. From Human immunodeficiency virus type 1 group M subtype D (isolate Z2/CDC-Z34) (HIV-1).
   4983..5216    +  LTR            3' LTR (ΔU3): self-inactivating 3' long terminal repeat (LTR) from HIV-1
   5288..5409    +  polyA_signal   SV40 poly(A) signal: SV40 polyadenylation signal
   5449..5584    +  rep_origin     SV40 ori: SV40 origin of replication
   5605..5623    -  promoter       T7 promoter: promoter for bacteriophage T7 RNA polymerase
   5631..5786    +  CDS            lacZα (fragment): LacZα fragment of β-galactosidase; lacZ fragment
   5791..6219    +  rep_origin     f1 ori (sequence partly withheld): f1 bacteriophage origin of replication; arrow indicates direction of (+) strand synthesis
   6272..6376    +  promoter       AmpR promoter: bla
   6377..7237    +  CDS            AmpR: β-lactamase; bla; confers resistance to ampicillin, carbenicillin, and related antibiotics
   7408..7996    +  rep_origin     ori: high-copy-number ColE1/pMB1/pBR322/pUC origin of replication
   8179..8271    +  CDS            lacI (fragment): lac repressor; lacI; The lac repressor binds to the lac operator to inhibit transcription in E. coli. This inhibition can be relieved by adding lactose or isopropyl-β-D-thiogalactopyranoside (IPTG).
   8284..8305    +  protein_bind   CAP binding site: CAP binding activates transcription in the presence of cAMP. E. coli catabolite activator protein
   8320..8350    +  promoter       lac promoter: promoter for the E. coli lac operon
   8358..8374    +  protein_bind   lac operator: The lac repressor binds to the lac operator to inhibit transcription in E. coli. This inhibition can be relieved by adding lactose or isopropyl-β-D-thiogalactopyranoside (IPTG). lac repressor encoded by lacI
   8419..8437    +  promoter       T3 promoter: promoter for bacteriophage T3 RNA polymerase
>Addgene plasmid #121850 | IZ401: pMVP/Lenti/Neo-DEST | addgene full sequence | sequence record 239181 | Addgene NGS Result
AATGTAGTCTTATGCAATACTCTTGTAGTCTTGCAACATGGTAACGATGAGTTAGCAACATGCCTTACAA
GGAGAGAAAAAGCACCGTGCATGCCGATTGGTGGAAGTAAGGTGGTACGATCGTGCCTTATTAGGAAGGC
AACAGACGGGTCTGACATGGATTGGACGAACCACTGAATTGCCGCATTGCAGAGATATTGTATTTAAGTG
CCTAGCTCGATACATAAACGGGTCTCTCTGGTTAGACCAGATCTGAGCCTGGGAGCTCTCTGGCTAACTA
GGGAACCCACTGCTTAAGCCTCAATAAAGCTTGCCTTGAGTGCTTCAAGTAGTGTGTGCCCGTCTGTTGT
GTGACTCTGGTAACTAGAGATCCCTCAGACCCTTTTAGTCAGTGTGGAAAATCTCTAGCAGTGGCGCCCG
AACAGGGACTTGAAAGCGAAAGGGAAACCAGAGGAGCTCTCTCGACGCAGGACTCGGCTTGCTGAAGCGC
GCACGGCAAGAGGCGAGGGGCGGCGACTGGTGAGTACGCCAAAAATTTTGACTAGCGGAGGCTAGAAGGA
GAGAGATGGGTGCGAGAGCGTCAGTATTAAGCGGGGGAGAATTAGATCGCGATGGGAAAAAATTCGGTTA
AGGCCAGGGGGAAAGAAAAAATATAAATTAAAACATATAGTATGGGCAAGCAGGGAGCTAGAACGATTCG
CAGTTAATCCTGGCCTGTTAGAAACATCAGAAGGCTGTAGACAAATACTGGGACAGCTACAACCATCCCT
TCAGACAGGATCAGAAGAACTTAGATCATTATATAATACAGTAGCAACCCTCTATTGTGTGCATCAAAGG
ATAGAGATAAAAGACACCAAGGAAGCTTTAGACAAGATAGAGGAAGAGCAAAACAAAAGTAAGACCACCG
CACAGCAAGCGGCCGCTGATCTTCAGACCTGGAGGAGGAGATATGAGGGACAATTGGAGAAGTGAATTAT
ATAAATATAAAGTAGTAAAAATTGAACCATTAGGAGTAGCACCCACCAAGGCAAAGAGAAGAGTGGTGCA
GAGAGAAAAAAGAGCAGTGGGAATAGGAGCTTTGTTCCTTGGGTTCTTGGGAGCAGCAGGAAGCACTATG
GGCGCAGCGTCAATGACGCTGACGGTACAGGCCAGACAATTATTGTCTGGTATAGTGCAGCAGCAGAACA
ATTTGCTGAGGGCTATTGAGGCGCAACAGCATCTGTTGCAACTCACAGTCTGGGGCATCAAGCAGCTCCA
GGCAAGAATCCTGGCTGTGGAAAGATACCTAAAGGATCAACAGCTCCTGGGGATTTGGGGTTGCTCTGGA
AAACTCATTTGCACCACTGCTGTGCCTTGGAATGCTAGTTGGAGTAATAAATCTCTGGAACAGATTTGGA
ATCACACGACCTGGATGGAGTGGGACAGAGAAATTAACAATTACACAAGCTTAATACACTCCTTAATTGA
AGAATCGCAAAACCAGCAAGAAAAGAATGAACAAGAATTATTGGAATTAGATAAATGGGCAAGTTTGTGG
AATTGGTTTAACATAACAAATTGGCTGTGGTATATAAAATTATTCATAATGATAGTAGGAGGCTTGGTAG
GTTTAAGAATAGTTTTTGCTGTACTTTCTATAGTGAATAGAGTTAGGCAGGGATATTCACCATTATCGTT
TCAGACCCACCTCCCAACCCCGAGGGGACCCGACAGGCCCGAAGGAATAGAAGAAGAAGGTGGAGAGAGA
GACAGAGACAGATCCATTCGATTAGTGAACGGATCTCGACGGTATCGGTTAACTTTTAAAAGAAAAGGGG
GGATTGGGGGGTACAGTGCAGGGGAAAGAATAGTAGACATAATAGCAACAGACATACAAACTAAAGAATT
ACAAAAACAAATTACAAAAATTCAAAATTTTATCGATAAGCTTGTCTAGAGGATCCACTAGTCCAGTGTG
GTGGAATTCTGCAGATATCAACAAGTTTGTACAAAAAAGCTGAACGAGAAACGTAAAATGATATAAATAT
CAATATATTAAATTAGATTTTGCATAAAAAACAGACTACATAATACTGTAAAACACAACATATCCAGTCA
CTATGGCGGCCGCATTAGGCACCCCAGGCTTTACACTTTATGCTTCCGGCTCGTATAATGTGTGGATTTT
GAGTTAGGATCCGTCGAGATTTTCAGGAGCTAAGGAAGCTAAAATGGAGAAAAAAATCACTGGATATACC
ACCGTTGATATATCCCAATGGCATCGTAAAGAACATTTTGAGGCATTTCAGTCAGTTGCTCAATGTACCT
ATAACCAGACCGTTCAGCTGGATATTACGGCCTTTTTAAAGACCGTAAAGAAAAATAAGCACAAGTTTTA
TCCGGCCTTTATTCACATTCTTGCCCGCCTGATGAATGCTCATCCGGAATTCCGTATGGCAATGAAAGAC
GGTGAGCTGGTGATATGGGATAGTGTTCACCCTTGTTACACCGTTTTCCATGAGCAAACTGAAACGTTTT
CATCGCTCTGGAGTGAATACCACGACGATTTCCGGCAGTTTCTACACATATATTCGCAAGATGTGGCGTG
TTACGGTGAAAACCTGGCCTATTTCCCTAAAGGGTTTATTGAGAATATGTTTTTCGTCTCAGCCAATCCC
TGGGTGAGTTTCACCAGTTTTGATTTAAACGTGGCCAATATGGACAACTTCTTCGCCCCCGTTTTCACCA
TGGGCAAATATTATACGCAAGGCGACAAGGTGCTGATGCCGCTGGCGATTCAGGTTCATCATGCCGTTTG
TGATGGCTTCCATGTCGGCAGAATGCTTAATGAATTACAACAGTACTGCGATGAGTGGCAGGGCGGGGCG
TAAAGATCTGGATCCGGCTTACTAAAAGCCAGATAACAGTATGCGTATTTGCGCGCTGATTTTTGCGGTA
TAAGAATATATACTGATATGTATACCCGAAGTATGTCAAAAAGAGGTATGCTATGAAGCAGCGTATTACA
GTGACAGTTGACAGCGACAGCTATCAGTTGCTCAAGGCATATATGATGTCAATATCTCCGGTCTGGTAAG
CACAACCATGCAGAATGAAGCCCGTCGTCTGCGTGCCGAACGCTGGAAAGCGGAAAATCAGGAAGGGATG
GCTGAGGTCGCCCGGTTTATTGAAATGAACGGCTCTTTTGCTGACGAGAACAGGGGCTGGTGAAATGCAG
TTTAAGGTTTACACCTATAAAAGAGAGAGCCGTTATCGTCTGTTTGTGGATGTACAGAGTGATATTATTG
ACACGCCCGGGCGACGGATGGTGATCCCCCTGGCCAGTGCACGTCTGCTGTCAGATAAAGTCTCCCGTGA
ACTTTACCCGGTGGTGCATATCGGGGATGAAAGCTGGCGCATGATGACCACCGATATGGCCAGTGTGCCG
GTCTCCGTTATCGGGGAAGAAGTGGCTGATCTCAGCCACCGCGAAAATGACATCAAAAACGCCATTAACC
TGATGTTCTGGGGAATATAAATGTCAGGCTCCCTTATACACAGCCAGTCTGCAGGTCGACCATAGTGACT
GGATATGTTGTGTTTTACAGTATTATGTAGTCTGTTTTTTATGCAAAATCTAATTTAATATATTGATATT
TATATCATTTTACGTTTCTCGTTCAGCTTTCTTGTACAAAGTGGTTGATATCCAGCACAGTGGCGGCCGC
TCGAGTCTAGAGGTGGCGATGGTTCCGGTGTGGAAAGTCCCCAGGCTCCCCAGCAGGCAGAAGTATGCAA
AGCATGCATCTCAATTAGTCAGCAACCAGGTGTGGAAAGTCCCCAGGCTCCCCAGCAGGCAGAAGTATGC
AAAGCATGCATCTCAATTAGTCAGCAACCATAGTCCCGCCCCTAACTCCGCCCATCCCGCCCCTAACTCC
GCCCAGTTCCGCCCATTCTCCGCCCCATGGCTGACTAATTTTTTTTATTTATGCAGAGGCCGAGGCCGCC
TCTGCCTCTGAGCTATTCCAGAAGTAGTGAGGAGGCTTTTTTGGAGGCCTAGGCTTTTGCAAAAAGCTCC
CGGGAGCTTGTATATCCATTTTCGGATCTGATCAGCACCGCATGATTGAACAAGATGGATTGCACGCAGG
TTCTCCGGCCGCTTGGGTGGAGAGGCTATTCGGCTATGACTGGGCACAACAGACAATCGGCTGCTCTGAT
GCCGCCGTGTTCCGGCTGTCAGCGCAGGGGCGCCCGGTTCTTTTTGTCAAGACCGACCTGTCCGGTGCCC
TGAATGAACTGCAGGACGAGGCAGCGCGGCTATCGTGGCTGGCCACGACGGGCGTTCCTTGCGCAGCTGT
GCTCGACGTTGTCACTGAAGCGGGAAGGGACTGGCTGCTATTGGGCGAAGTGCCGGGGCAGGATCTCCTG
TCATCTCACCTTGCTCCTGCCGAGAAAGTATCCATCATGGCTGATGCAATGCGGCGGCTGCATACGCTTG
ATCCGGCTACCTGCCCATTCGACCACCAAGCGAAACATCGCATCGAGCGAGCACGTACTCGGATGGAAGC
CGGTCTTGTCGATCAGGATGATCTGGACGAAGAGCATCAGGGGCTCGCGCCAGCCGAACTGTTCGCCAGG
CTCAAGGCGCGCATGCCCGACGGCGAGGATCTCGTCGTGACCCATGGCGATGCCTGCTTGCCGAATATCA
TGGTGGAAAATGGCCGCTTTTCTGGATTCATCGACTGTGGCCGGCTGGGTGTGGCGGACCGCTATCAGGA
CATAGCGTTGGCTACCCGTGATATTGCTGAAGAGCTTGGCGGCGAATGGGCTGACCGCTTCCTCGTGCTT
TACGGTATCGCCGCTCCCGATTCGCAGCGCATCGCCTTCTATCGCCTTCTTGACGAGTTCTTCTAAGCAC
AATTCGAGCTCGGTACCTTTAAGACCAATGACTTACAAGGCAGCTGTAGATCTTAGCCACTTTTTAAAAG
AAAAGGGGGGACTGGAAGGGCTAATTCACTCCCAACGAAGACAAGATCTGCTTTTTGCTTGTACTGGGTC
TCTCTGGTTAGACCAGATCTGAGCCTGGGAGCTCTCTGGCTAACTAGGGAACCCACTGCTTAAGCCTCAA
TAAAGCTTGCCTTGAGTGCTTCAAGTAGTGTGTGCCCGTCTGTTGTGTGACTCTGGTAACTAGAGATCCC
TCAGACCCTTTTAGTCAGTGTGGAAAATCTCTAGCAGTAGTAGTTCATGTCATCTTATTATTCAGTATTT
ATAACTTGCAAAGAAATGAATATCAGAGAGTGAGAGGAACTTGTTTATTGCAGCTTATAATGGTTACAAA
TAAAGCAATAGCATCACAAATTTCACAAATAAAGCATTTTTTTCACTGCATTCTAGTTGTGGTTTGTCCA
AACTCATCAATGTATCTTATCATGTCTGGCTCTAGCTATCCCGCCCCTAACTCCGCCCATCCCGCCCCTA
ACTCCGCCCAGTTCCGCCCATTCTCCGCCCCATGGCTGACTAATTTTTTTTATTTATGCAGAGGCCGAGG
CCGCCTCGGCCTCTGAGCTATTCCAGAAGTAGTGAGGAGGCTTTTTTGGAGGCCTAGGGACGTACCCAAT
TCGCCCTATAGTGAGTCGTATTACGCGCGCTCACTGGCCGTCGTTTTACAACGTCGTGACTGGGAAAACC
CTGGCGTTACCCAACTTAATCGCCTTGCAGCACATCCCCCTTTCGCCAGCTGGCGTAATAGCGAAGAGGC
CCGCACCGATCGCCCTTCCCAACAGTTGCGCAGCCTGAATGGCGAATGGG
[124 nt withheld, positions 5791-5914]
C
[91 nt withheld, positions 5916-6006]
A
[49 nt withheld, positions 6008-6056]
CCTTTGACGTTGGAGTCCACGTTCTTT
[37 nt withheld, positions 6084-6120]
ACCCTATCTCGGTCTATTCTTTTGATTTATAAGGGATTTTGCCGATTTCGGCCTATTGGTTAAAAAATGA
GCTGATTTAACAAAAATTTAACGCGAATTTTAACAAAATATTAACGCTTACAATTTAGGTGGCACTTTTC
GGGGAAATGTGCGCGGAACCCCTATTTGTTTATTTTTCTAAATACATTCAAATATGTATCCGCTCATGAG
ACAATAACCCTGATAAATGCTTCAATAATATTGAAAAAGGAAGAGTATGAGTATTCAACATTTCCGTGTC
GCCCTTATTCCCTTTTTTGCGGCATTTTGCCTTCCTGTTTTTGCTCACCCAGAAACGCTGGTGAAAGTAA
AAGATGCTGAAGATCAGTTGGGTGCACGAGTGGGTTACATCGAACTGGATCTCAACAGCGGTAAGATCCT
TGAGAGTTTTCGCCCCGAAGAACGTTTTCCAATGATGAGCACTTTTAAAGTTCTGCTATGTGGCGCGGTA
TTATCCCGTATTGACGCCGGGCAAGAGCAACTCGGTCGCCGCATACACTATTCTCAGAATGACTTGGTTG
AGTACTCACCAGTCACAGAAAAGCATCTTACGGATGGCATGACAGTAAGAGAATTATGCAGTGCTGCCAT
AACCATGAGTGATAACACTGCGGCCAACTTACTTCTGACAACGATCGGAGGACCGAAGGAGCTAACCGCT
TTTTTGCACAACATGGGGGATCATGTAACTCGCCTTGATCGTTGGGAACCGGAGCTGAATGAAGCCATAC
CAAACGACGAGCGTGACACCACGATGCCTGTAGCAATGGCAACAACGTTGCGCAAACTATTAACTGGCGA
ACTACTTACTCTAGCTTCCCGGCAACAATTAATAGACTGGATGGAGGCGGATAAAGTTGCAGGACCACTT
CTGCGCTCGGCCCTTCCGGCTGGCTGGTTTATTGCTGATAAATCTGGAGCCGGTGAGCGTGGGTCTCGCG
GTATCATTGCAGCACTGGGGCCAGATGGTAAGCCCTCCCGTATCGTAGTTATCTACACGACGGGGAGTCA
GGCAACTATGGATGAACGAAATAGACAGATCGCTGAGATAGGTGCCTCACTGATTAAGCATTGGTAACTG
TCAGACCAAGTTTACTCATATATACTTTAGATTGATTTAAAACTTCATTTTTAATTTAAAAGGATCTAGG
TGAAGATCCTTTTTGATAATCTCATGACCAAAATCCCTTAACGTGAGTTTTCGTTCCACTGAGCGTCAGA
CCCCGTAGAAAAGATCAAAGGATCTTCTTGAGATCCTTTTTTTCTGCGCGTAATCTGCTGCTTGCAAACA
AAAAAACCACCGCTACCAGCGGTGGTTTGTTTGCCGGATCAAGAGCTACCAACTCTTTTTCCGAAGGTAA
CTGGCTTCAGCAGAGCGCAGATACCAAATACTGTTCTTCTAGTGTAGCCGTAGTTAGGCCACCACTTCAA
GAACTCTGTAGCACCGCCTACATACCTCGCTCTGCTAATCCTGTTACCAGTGGCTGCTGCCAGTGGCGAT
AAGTCGTGTCTTACCGGGTTGGACTCAAGACGATAGTTACCGGATAAGGCGCAGCGGTCGGGCTGAACGG
GGGGTTCGTGCACACAGCCCAGCTTGGAGCGAACGACCTACACCGAACTGAGATACCTACAGCGTGAGCT
ATGAGAAAGCGCCACGCTTCCCGAAGGGAGAAAGGCGGACAGGTATCCGGTAAGCGGCAGGGTCGGAACA
GGAGAGCGCACGAGGGAGCTTCCAGGGGGAAACGCCTGGTATCTTTATAGTCCTGTCGGGTTTCGCCACC
TCTGACTTGAGCGTCGATTTTTGTGATGCTCGTCAGGGGGGCGGAGCCTATGGAAAAACGCCAGCAACGC
GGCCTTTTTACGGTTCCTGGCCTTTTGCTGGCCTTTTGCTCACATGTTCTTTCCTGCGTTATCCCCTGAT
TCTGTGGATAACCGTATTACCGCCTTTGAGTGAGCTGATACCGCTCGCCGCAGCCGAACGACCGAGCGCA
GCGAGTCAGTGAGCGAGGAAGCGGAAGAGCGCCCAATACGCAAACCGCCTCTCCCCGCGCGTTGGCCGAT
TCATTAATGCAGCTGGCACGACAGGTTTCCCGACTGGAAAGCGGGCAGTGAGCGCAACGCAATTAATGTG
AGTTAGCTCACTCATTAGGCACCCCAGGCTTTACACTTTATGCTTCCGGCTCGTATGTTGTGTGGAATTG
TGAGCGGATAACAATTTCACACAGGAAACAGCTATGACCATGATTACGCCAAGCGCGCAATTAACCCTCA
CTAAAGGGAACAAAAGCTGGAGCTGCAAGCTT
